Addgene plasmid #170624: pLIC-lyn11-myc-LOV2GIVe (L)
Purpose: For the mammalian expression of mLOV2GIVe bearing the lit-mimicking mutation I539E
Depositing lab: Mikel Garcia-Marcos. Depositing organization: Boston University Medical Campus. Publication: Optogenetic activation of heterotrimeric G-proteins by LOV2GIVe, a rationally engineered modular protein. Garcia-Marcos M, Parag-Sharma K, Marivin A, Maziarz M, Luebbers A, Nguyen LT. Elife. 2020 Sep 16;9. pii: 60155. doi: 10.7554/eLife.60155. PubMed 32936073.
Backbone
  Vector backbone: pLIC-myc
  Backbone size w/o insert (bp): 6000
  Vector type: Mammalian Expression
Growth in bacteria
  Bacterial resistance: Ampicillin, 100 μg/mL
  Growth temperature: 37°C
  Growth strain: DH5alpha
  Copy number: High Copy
Gene/Insert
  Gene/Insert name: Lyn11-myc-LOV2GIVe (L)
  Species: Synthetic
  Insert size (bp): 594
  Promoter: CMV
  Tag / fusion protein: myc (N terminal on backbone)
  Cloning method: Ligation Independent Cloning
  Sequencing primers: 5′ CMV-F
Terms and licenses: Academic/Nonprofit Terms; Industry Terms: Not Available to Industry
How to cite: pLIC-lyn11-myc-LOV2GIVe (L) was a gift from Mikel Garcia-Marcos (Addgene plasmid # 170624 ; http://n2t.net/addgene:170624 ; RRID:Addgene_170624)
