[The description below was written by a language model from this plasmid's Addgene catalogue record and pLannotate feature annotations shown in this document.]
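Description:
pLIC-lyn11-myc-LOV2GIVe (L) is a mammalian expression plasmid built on the pLIC-myc backbone, into which a synthetic insert of about 594 bp was introduced by ligation-independent cloning. It is maintained in E. coli through a high-copy ColE1/pUC-type origin and an ampicillin resistance gene (β-lactamase with its own promoter). An f1 origin is also present. The sequenced record is 6,150 nt. For selection in mammalian cells the feature table shows an SV40 early promoter driving the hygromycin phosphotransferase gene (hph), followed by an SV40 polyadenylation signal. A short ble fragment after hph and small lac region remnants appear to be backbone carry-over rather than functional units.

The payload is transcribed from the CMV immediate-early enhancer and promoter and terminated by the bovine growth hormone poly(A) signal. A T7 promoter lies just upstream of the coding region. The encoded protein, Lyn11-myc-LOV2GIVe, combines three parts. The Lyn11 sequence is an N-terminal motif generally used to anchor proteins to the plasma membrane. It is followed by a myc epitope tag supplied by the backbone and then the LOV2GIVe module. The automated annotation labels part of this open reading frame as a flavin-binding fluorescent protein of plant origin, which most likely reflects homology to the LOV2 photosensory domain rather than a separate reporter.

LOV2GIVe is an engineered optogenetic protein for activating heterotrimeric G-proteins. This "(L)" version carries the I539E mutation, which mimics the lit conformation. It therefore serves as a light-independent, constitutively "on" form of the membrane-targeted construct, for example as a comparison in cell-based G-protein signaling experiments.
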