Features (pLannotate 1.2.2; 20 found; start..end, strand, type, name):
      1..380     +  enhancer       CMV enhancer: human cytomegalovirus immediate early enhancer
    381..584     +  promoter       CMV promoter: human cytomegalovirus (CMV) immediate early promoter
    580..613     +  LTR            5' LTR (truncated) (fragment): truncated 5' long terminal repeat (LTR) from HIV-1
    629..647     +  promoter       T7 promoter: promoter for bacteriophage T7 RNA polymerase
    812..1141    +  CDS            SH3: SH3 is a basic (constitutively fluorescent) cyan fluorescent protein published in 2019, derived from Arabidopsis thaliana. It requires the cofactor flavin for fluorescence.
   1344..1568    +  polyA_signal   bGH poly(A) signal: bovine growth hormone polyadenylation signal
   1572..1593    +  promoter       SV40 promoter (fragment): SV40 enhancer and early promoter
   1614..2042    +  rep_origin     f1 ori (sequence partly withheld): f1 bacteriophage origin of replication; arrow indicates direction of (+) strand synthesis
   2056..2385    +  promoter       SV40 promoter: SV40 enhancer and early promoter
   2434..3456    +  CDS            hph: KHYB_ECOLX - Experimental evidence at protein level: Swiss-Prot protein existence level 1. The aminoglycoside phosphotransferases achieve inactivation of their antibiotic substrates by phosphorylation. Only phosphorylates hygromycin and closely related compounds such as demethyl analogs and destomycin. From Escherichia coli.
   3469..3594    +  CDS            ble (fragment): BLE_KLEPN - Experimental evidence at protein level: Swiss-Prot protein existence level 1. Binding protein with a strong affinity to the bleomycin family of antibiotics. Binds to CL990; an antimitotic-antibiotic compound. From Klebsiella pneumoniae.
   3589..3710    +  polyA_signal   SV40 poly(A) signal: SV40 polyadenylation signal
   3783..3799    -  protein_bind   lac operator: The lac repressor binds to the lac operator to inhibit transcription in E. coli. This inhibition can be relieved by adding lactose or isopropyl-β-D-thiogalactopyranoside (IPTG). lac repressor encoded by lacI
   3807..3837    -  promoter       lac promoter: promoter for the E. coli lac operon
   3852..3873    -  protein_bind   CAP binding site: CAP binding activates transcription in the presence of cAMP. E. coli catabolite activator protein
   3886..3978    -  CDS            lacI (fragment): lac repressor; lacI; The lac repressor binds to the lac operator to inhibit transcription in E. coli. This inhibition can be relieved by adding lactose or isopropyl-β-D-thiogalactopyranoside (IPTG).
   4161..4749    -  rep_origin     ori: high-copy-number ColE1/pMB1/pBR322/pUC origin of replication
   4920..5780    -  CDS            AmpR: β-lactamase; bla; confers resistance to ampicillin, carbenicillin, and related antibiotics
   5781..5885    -  promoter       AmpR promoter: bla
   5944..5996    -  misc_feature   bom (fragment): basis of mobility region from pBR322
>Addgene plasmid #170624 | pLIC-lyn11-myc-LOV2GIVe (L) | addgene full sequence | sequence record 338022 | Addgene NGS Result
GACATTGATTATTGACTAGTTATTAATAGTAATCAATTACGGGGTCATTAGTTCATAGCCCATATATGGA
GTTCCGCGTTACATAACTTACGGTAAATGGCCCGCCTGGCTGACCGCCCAACGACCCCCGCCCATTGACG
TCAATAATGACGTATGTTCCCATAGTAACGCCAATAGGGACTTTCCATTGACGTCAATGGGTGGAGTATT
TACGGTAAACTGCCCACTTGGCAGTACATCAAGTGTATCATATGCCAAGTACGCCCCCTATTGACGTCAA
TGACGGTAAATGGCCCGCCTGGCATTATGCCCAGTACATGACCTTATGGGACTTTCCTACTTGGCAGTAC
ATCTACGTATTAGTCATCGCTATTACCATGGTGATGCGGTTTTGGCAGTACATCAATGGGCGTGGATAGC
GGTTTGACTCACGGGGATTTCCAAGTCTCCACCCCATTGACGTCAATGGGAGTTTGTTTTGGCACCAAAA
TCAACGGGACTTTCCAAAATGTCGTAACAACTCCGCCCCATTGACGCAAATGGGCGGTAGGCGTGTACGG
TGGGAGGTCTATATAAGCAGAGCTCTCTGGCTAACTAGAGAACCCACTGCTTACTGGCTTATCGAAATTA
ATACGACTCACTATAGGGAGACCCAAGCTGGCTAGCGTTTAAACTTAAGATGGGATGTATAAAATCAAAA
GGGAAAGACAGCGGTACCGAGCTCGGATCCATGGAACAAAAACTTATTTCTGAAGAAGATCTGGGAATTC
TGTACTTCCAATCCAATGCGTTGGCTACTACACTTGAACGTATTGAGAAGAACTTTGTCATTACTGACCC
AAGGTTGCCAGATAATCCCATTATATTCGCGTCCGATAGTTTCTTGCAGTTGACAGAATATAGCCGTGAA
GAAATTTTGGGAAGAAACTGCAGGTTTCTACAAGGTCCTGAAACTGATCGCGCGACAGTGAGAAAAATTA
GAGATGCCATAGATAACCAAACAGAGGTCACTGTTCAGCTGATTAATTATACAAAGAGTGGTAAAAAGTT
CTGGAACCTCTTTCACTTGCAGCCTATGCGAGATCAGAAGGGAGATGTCCAGTACTTTATTGGGGTTCAG
AAGGATGGAACTGAGCATGTCCGAGATGCTGCCGAGAGAGAGGGAGTCATGGAGATTAAGAAAACTGCAG
AAAATGAGGAAGTTGTTACTCTACAACAGTTTTTGGAAGAAAGCAATAAGCTTACCTCAGTACAGATAAA
GTCCTCAAGTTAATAGCGCATTGGAAGTGGATAACTCGAGCATGCATCTAGAGGGCCCGTTTAAACCCGC
TGATCAGCCTCGACTGTGCCTTCTAGTTGCCAGCCATCTGTTGTTTGCCCCTCCCCCGTGCCTTCCTTGA
CCCTGGAAGGTGCCACTCCCACTGTCCTTTCCTAATAAAATGAGGAAATTGCATCGCATTGTCTGAGTAG
GTGTCATTCTATTCTGGGGGGTGGGGTGGGGCAGGACAGCAAGGGGGAGGATTGGGAAGACAATAGCAGG
CATGCTGGGGATGCGGTGGGCTCTATGGCTTCTGAGGCGGAAAGAACCAGCTGGGGCTCTAGGGGGTATC
CCC
[124 nt withheld, positions 1614-1737]
C
[91 nt withheld, positions 1739-1829]
A
[49 nt withheld, positions 1831-1879]
CCTTTGACGTTGGAGTCCACGTTCTTT
[37 nt withheld, positions 1907-1943]
ACCCTATCTCGGTCTATTCTTTTGATTTATAAGGGATTTTGCCGATTTCGGCCTATTGGTTAAAAAATGA
GCTGATTTAACAAAAATTTAACGCGAATTAATTCTGTGGAATGTGTGTCAGTTAGGGTGTGGAAAGTCCC
CAGGCTCCCCAGCAGGCAGAAGTATGCAAAGCATGCATCTCAATTAGTCAGCAACCAGGTGTGGAAAGTC
CCCAGGCTCCCCAGCAGGCAGAAGTATGCAAAGCATGCATCTCAATTAGTCAGCAACCATAGTCCCGCCC
CTAACTCCGCCCATCCCGCCCCTAACTCCGCCCAGTTCCGCCCATTCTCCGCCCCATGGCTGACTAATTT
TTTTTATTTATGCAGAGGCCGAGGCCGCCTCTGCCTCTGAGCTATTCCAGAAGTAGTGAGGAGGCTTTTT
TGGAGGCCTAGGCTTTTGCAAAAAGCTCCCGGGAGCTTGTATATCCATTTTCGGATCTGATCAGCACGTG
ATGAAAAAGCCTGAACTCACCGCGACGTCTGTCGAGAAGTTTCTGATCGAAAAGTTCGACAGCGTCTCCG
ACCTGATGCAGCTCTCGGAGGGCGAAGAATCTCGTGCTTTCAGCTTCGATGTAGGAGGGCGTGGATATGT
CCTGCGGGTAAATAGCTGCGCCGATGGTTTCTACAAAGATCGTTATGTTTATCGGCACTTTGCATCGGCC
GCGCTCCCGATTCCGGAAGTGCTTGACATTGGGGAATTTAGCGAGAGCCTGACCTATTGCATCTCCCGCC
GTGCACAGGGTGTCACGTTGCAAGACCTGCCTGAAACCGAACTGCCCGCTGTTCTGCAGCCGGTCGCGGA
GGCCATGGATGCGATCGCTGCGGCCGATCTTAGCCAGACGAGCGGGTTCGGCCCATTCGGACCGCAAGGA
ATCGGTCAATACACTACATGGCGTGATTTCATATGCGCGATTGCTGATCCCCATGTGTATCACTGGCAAA
CTGTGATGGACGACACCGTCAGTGCGTCCGTCGCGCAGGCTCTCGATGAGCTGATGCTTTGGGCCGAGGA
CTGCCCCGAAGTCCGGCACCTCGTGCACGCGGATTTCGGCTCCAACAATGTCCTGACGGACAATGGCCGC
ATAACAGCGGTCATTGACTGGAGCGAGGCGATGTTCGGGGATTCCCAATACGAGGTCGCCAACATCTTCT
TCTGGAGGCCGTGGTTGGCTTGTATGGAGCAGCAGACGCGCTACTTCGAGCGGAGGCATCCGGAGCTTGC
AGGATCGCCGCGGCTCCGGGCGTATATGCTCCGCATTGGTCTTGACCAACTCTATCAGAGCTTGGTTGAC
GGCAATTTCGATGATGCAGCTTGGGCGCAGGGTCGATGCGACGCAATCGTCCGATCCGGAGCCGGGACTG
TCGGGCGTACACAAATCGCCCGCAGAAGCGCGGCCGTCTGGACCGATGGCTGTGTAGAAGTACTCGCCGA
TAGTGGAAACCGACGCCCCAGCACTCGTCCGAGGGCAAAGGAATAGCACGTGCTACGAGATTTCGATTCC
ACCGCCGCCTTCTATGAAAGGTTGGGCTTCGGAATCGTTTTCCGGGACGCCGGCTGGATGATCCTCCAGC
GCGGGGATCTCATGCTGGAGTTCTTCGCCCACCCCAACTTGTTTATTGCAGCTTATAATGGTTACAAATA
AAGCAATAGCATCACAAATTTCACAAATAAAGCATTTTTTTCACTGCATTCTAGTTGTGGTTTGTCCAAA
CTCATCAATGTATCTTATCATGTCTGTATACCGTCGACCTCTAGCTAGAGCTTGGCGTAATCATGGTCAT
AGCTGTTTCCTGTGTGAAATTGTTATCCGCTCACAATTCCACACAACATACGAGCCGGAAGCATAAAGTG
TAAAGCCTGGGGTGCCTAATGAGTGAGCTAACTCACATTAATTGCGTTGCGCTCACTGCCCGCTTTCCAG
TCGGGAAACCTGTCGTGCCAGCTGCATTAATGAATCGGCCAACGCGCGGGGAGAGGCGGTTTGCGTATTG
GGCGCTCTTCCGCTTCCTCGCTCACTGACTCGCTGCGCTCGGTCGTTCGGCTGCGGCGAGCGGTATCAGC
TCACTCAAAGGCGGTAATACGGTTATCCACAGAATCAGGGGATAACGCAGGAAAGAACATGTGAGCAAAA
GGCCAGCAAAAGGCCAGGAACCGTAAAAAGGCCGCGTTGCTGGCGTTTTTCCATAGGCTCCGCCCCCCTG
ACGAGCATCACAAAAATCGACGCTCAAGTCAGAGGTGGCGAAACCCGACAGGACTATAAAGATACCAGGC
GTTTCCCCCTGGAAGCTCCCTCGTGCGCTCTCCTGTTCCGACCCTGCCGCTTACCGGATACCTGTCCGCC
TTTCTCCCTTCGGGAAGCGTGGCGCTTTCTCATAGCTCACGCTGTAGGTATCTCAGTTCGGTGTAGGTCG
TTCGCTCCAAGCTGGGCTGTGTGCACGAACCCCCCGTTCAGCCCGACCGCTGCGCCTTATCCGGTAACTA
TCGTCTTGAGTCCAACCCGGTAAGACACGACTTATCGCCACTGGCAGCAGCCACTGGTAACAGGATTAGC
AGAGCGAGGTATGTAGGCGGTGCTACAGAGTTCTTGAAGTGGTGGCCTAACTACGGCTACACTAGAAGAA
CAGTATTTGGTATCTGCGCTCTGCTGAAGCCAGTTACCTTCGGAAAAAGAGTTGGTAGCTCTTGATCCGG
CAAACAAACCACCGCTGGTAGCGGTGGTTTTTTTGTTTGCAAGCAGCAGATTACGCGCAGAAAAAAAGGA
TCTCAAGAAGATCCTTTGATCTTTTCTACGGGGTCTGACGCTCAGTGGAACGAAAACTCACGTTAAGGGA
TTTTGGTCATGAGATTATCAAAAAGGATCTTCACCTAGATCCTTTTAAATTAAAAATGAAGTTTTAAATC
AATCTAAAGTATATATGAGTAAACTTGGTCTGACAGTTACCAATGCTTAATCAGTGAGGCACCTATCTCA
GCGATCTGTCTATTTCGTTCATCCATAGTTGCCTGACTCCCCGTCGTGTAGATAACTACGATACGGGAGG
GCTTACCATCTGGCCCCAGTGCTGCAATGATACCGCGAGACCCACGCTCACCGGCTCCAGATTTATCAGC
AATAAACCAGCCAGCCGGAAGGGCCGAGCGCAGAAGTGGTCCTGCAACTTTATCCGCCTCCATCCAGTCT
ATTAATTGTTGCCGGGAAGCTAGAGTAAGTAGTTCGCCAGTTAATAGTTTGCGCAACGTTGTTGCCATTG
CTACAGGCATCGTGGTGTCACGCTCGTCGTTTGGTATGGCTTCATTCAGCTCCGGTTCCCAACGATCAAG
GCGAGTTACATGATCCCCCATGTTGTGCAAAAAAGCGGTTAGCTCCTTCGGTCCTCCGATCGTTGTCAGA
AGTAAGTTGGCCGCAGTGTTATCACTCATGGTTATGGCAGCACTGCATAATTCTCTTACTGTCATGCCAT
CCGTAAGATGCTTTTCTGTGACTGGTGAGTACTCAACCAAGTCATTCTGAGAATAGTGTATGCGGCGACC
GAGTTGCTCTTGCCCGGCGTCAATACGGGATAATACCGCGCCACATAGCAGAACTTTAAAAGTGCTCATC
ATTGGAAAACGTTCTTCGGGGCGAAAACTCTCAAGGATCTTACCGCTGTTGAGATCCAGTTCGATGTAAC
CCACTCGTGCACCCAACTGATCTTCAGCATCTTTTACTTTCACCAGCGTTTCTGGGTGAGCAAAAACAGG
AAGGCAAAATGCCGCAAAAAAGGGAATAAGGGCGACACGGAAATGTTGAATACTCATACTCTTCCTTTTT
CAATCTTATTGAAGCATTTATCAGGGTTATTGTCTCATGAGCGGATACATATTTGAATGTATTTAGAAAA
ATAAACAAATAGGGGTTCCGCGCACATTTCCCCGAAAAGTGCCACCTGACGTCGACGGATCGGGAGATCT
CCCGATCCCCTATGGTGCACTCTCAGTACAATCTGCTCTGATGCCGCATAGTTAAGCCAGTATCTGCTCC
CTGCTTGTGTGTTGGAGGTCGCTGAGTAGTGCGCGAGCAAAATTTAAGCTACAACAAGGCAAGGCTTGAC
CGACAATTGCATGAAGAATCTGCTTAGGGTTAGGCGTTTTGCGCTGCTTCGCGATGTACGGGCCAGATAT
ACGCGTT
