>Addgene plasmid #170624 | pLIC-lyn11-myc-LOV2GIVe (L) | depositor partial sequence | sequence record 330819 | Lyn11-myc-LOV2GIVe (L)
ATGGGATGTATAAAATCAAAAGGGAAAGACAGCGGTACCGAGCTCGGATCCATGGAACAAAAACTTATTT
CTGAAGAAGATCTGGGAATTCTGTACTTCCAATCCAATGCGTTGGCTACTACACTTGAACGTATTGAGAA
GAACTTTGTCATTACTGACCCAAGGTTGCCAGATAATCCCATTATATTCGCGTCCGATAGTTTCTTGCAG
TTGACAGAATATAGCCGTGAAGAAATTTTGGGAAGAAACTGCAGGTTTCTACAAGGTCCTGAAACTGATC
GCGCGACAGTGAGAAAAATTAGAGATGCCATAGATAACCAAACAGAGGTCACTGTTCAGCTGATTAATTA
TACAAAGAGTGGTAAAAAGTTCTGGAACCTCTTTCACTTGCAGCCTATGCGAGATCAGAAGGGAGATGTC
CAGTACTTTATTGGGGTTCAGAAGGATGGAACTGAGCATGTCCGAGATGCTGCCGAGAGAGAGGGAGTCA
TGGAGATTAAGAAAACTGCAGAAAATGAGGAAGTTGTTACTCTACAACAGTTTTTGGAAGAAAGCAATAA
GCTTACCTCAGTACAGATAAAGTCCTCAAGTTAA
